>Addgene plasmid #138054 | MYMH 327 | addgene full sequence | sequence record 274906 | Addgene NGS Result
TTGGACTCCTGTTGATAGATCCAGTAATGACCTCAGAACTCCATCTGGATTTGTTCAGAACGCTCGGTTG
CCGCCGGGCGTTTTTTATTGGTGAGAATCCAGGGGTCCCCAATAATTACGATTTAAATTGGCGAAAATGA
GACGTTGATCGGCACGTAAGAGGTTCCAACTTTCACCATAATGAAATAAGATCACTACCGGGCGTATTTT
TTGAGTTATCGAGATTTTCAGGAGCTAAGGAAGCTAAAATGGAGAAAAAAATCACTGGATATACCACCGT
TGATATATCCCAATGGCATCGTAAAGAACATTTTGAGGCATTTCAGTCAGTTGCTCAATGTACCTATAAC
CAGACCGTTCAGCTGGATATTACGGCCTTTTTAAAGACCGTAAAGAAAAATAAGCACAAGTTTTATCCGG
CCTTTATTCACATTCTTGCCCGCCTGATGAATGCTCATCCGGAATTTCGTATGGCAATGAAAGACGGTGA
GCTGGTGATATGGGATAGTGTTCACCCTTGTTACACCGTTTTCCATGAGCAAACTGAAACGTTTTCATCG
CTCTGGAGTGAATACCACGACGATTTCCGGCAGTTTCTACACATATATTCGCAAGATGTGGCGTGTTACG
GTGAAAACCTGGCCTATTTCCCTAAAGGGTTTATTGAGAATATGTTTTTCGTCTCAGCCAATCCCTGGGT
GAGTTTCACCAGTTTTGATTTAAACGTGGCCAATATGGACAACTTCTTCGCCCCCGTTTTCACCATGGGC
AAATATTATACGCAAGGCGACAAGGTGCTGATGCCGCTGGCGATTCAGGTTCATCATGCCGTTTGTGATG
GCTTCCATGTCGGCAGAATGCTTAATGAATTACAACAGTACTGCGATGAGTGGCAGGGCGGGGCGTAATT
TGACTTTTGTCCTTTTCCGCTGCATAACCCTGCTTCGGGGTCATTATAGCGATTTTTTCGGTATATCCAT
CCTTTTTCGCACGATATACAGGATTTTGCCAAAGGGTTCGTGTAGACTTTCCTTGGTGTATCCAACGGCG
TCAGCCGGGCAGGATAGGTGAAGTAGGCCCACCCGCGAGCGGGTGTTCCTTCTTCACTGTCCCTTATTCG
CACCTGGCGGTGCTCAACGGGAATCCTGCTCTGCGAGGCTGGCCGTAGGCCGGCCCTACCGGCGCGGCAG
CGTTACCCGTGTCGGCGGCTCCAACGGCTCGCCATCGTCCAGAAAACACGGCTCATCGGGCATCGGCAGG
CGCTGCTGCCCGCGCCGTTCCCATTCCTCCGTTTCGGTCAAGGCTGGCAGGTCTGGTTCCATGCCCGGAA
TGCCGGGCTGGCTGGGCGGCTCCTCGCCGGGGCCGGTCGGTAGTTGCTGCTCGCCCGGATACAGGGTCGG
GATGCGGCGCAGGTCGCCATGCCCCAACAGCGATTCGTCCTGGTCGTCGTGATCAACCACCACGGCGGCA
CTGAACACCGACAGGCGCAACTGGTCGCGGGGCTGGCCCCACGCCACGCGGTCATTGACCACGTAGGCCG
ACACGGTGCCGGGGCCGTTGAGCTTCACGACGGAGATCCAGCGCTCGGCCACCAAGTCCTTGACTGCGTA
TTGGACCGTCCGCAAAGAACGTCCGATGAGCTTGGAAAGTGTCTTCTGGCTGACCACCACGGCGTTCTGG
TGGCCCATCTGCGCCACGAGGTGATGCAGCAGCATTGCCGCCGTGGGTTTCCTCGCAATAAGCCCGGCCC
ACGCCTCATGCGCTTTGCGTTCCGTTTGCACCCAGTGACCGGGCTTGTTCTTGGCTTGAATGCCGATTTC
TCTGGACTGCGTGGCCATGCTTATCTCCATGCGGTAGGGGTGCCGCACGGTTGCGGCACCATGCGCAATC
AGCTGCAACTTTTCGGCAGCGCGACAACAATTATGCGTTGCGTAAAAGTGGCAGTCAATTACAGATTTTC
TTTAACCTACGCAATGAGCTATTGCGGGGGGTGCCGCAATGAGCTGTTGCGTACCCCCCTTTTTTAAGTT
GTTGATTTTTAAGTCTTTCGCATTTCGCCCTATATCTAGTTCTTTGGTGCCCAAAGAAGGGCACCCCTGC
GGGGTTCCCCCACGCCTTCGGCGCGGCTCCCCCTCCGGCAAAAAGTGGCCCCTCCGGGGCTTGTTGATCG
ACTGCGCGGCCTTCGGCCTTGCCCAAGGTGGCGCTGCCCCCTTGGAACCCCCGCACTCGCCGCCGTGAGG
CTCGGGGGGCAGGCGGGCGGGCTTCGCCCTTCGACTGCCCCCACTCGCATAGGCTTGGGTCGTTCCAGGC
GCGTCAAGGCCAAGCCGCTGCGCGGTCGCTGCGCGAGCCTTGACCCGCCTTCCACTTGGTGTCCAACCGG
CAAGCGAAGCGCGCAGGCCGCAGGCCGGAGGCTTTTCCCCAGAGAAAATTAAAAAAATTGATGGGGCAAG
GCCGCAGGCCGCGCAGTTGGAGCCGGTGGGTATGTGGTCGAAGGCTGGGTAGCCGGTGGGCAATCCCTGT
GGTCAAGCTCGTGGGCAGGCGCAGCCTGTCCATCAGCTTGTCCAGCAGGGTTGTCCACGGGCCGAGCGAA
GCGAGCCAGCCGGTGGCCGCTCGCGGCCATCGTCCACATATCCACGGGCTGGCAAGGGAGCGCAGCGACC
GCGCAGGGCGAAGCCCGGAGAGCAAGCCCGTAGGGGGGGCGCGCCCAGCTGTCTAGGGCGGCGGATTTGT
CCTACTCAGGAGAGCGTTCACCGACAAACAACAGATAAAACGAAAGGCCCAGTCTTTCGACTGAGCCTTT
CGTTTTATTTGATGCCTTTAATTAAAGCGGATAACAATTTCACACAGGAGAATTCGCGGCCGCTTCTAGA
GAATTGTGAGCGGATAACAATTGACATTGTGAGCGGATAACAAGATACTGAGCACATACTAGAGGCAGAG
GAGAAATACTAGATGCGTAAAGGAGAAGAACTTTTCACTGGAGTTGTCCCAATTCTTGTTGAATTAGATG
GTGATGTTAATGGGCACAAATTTTCTGTCAGTGGAGAGGGTGAAGGTGATGCAACATACGGAAAACTTAC
CCTTAAATTTATTTGCACTACTGGAAAACTACCTGTTCCATGGCCAACACTTGTCACTACTTTCGGTTAT
GGTGTTCAATGCTTTGCGAGATACCCAGATCATATGAAACAGCATGACTTTTTCAAGAGTGCCATGCCCG
AAGGTTATGTACAGGAAAGAACTATATTTTTCAAAGATGACGGGAACTACAAGACACGTGCTGAAGTCAA
GTTTGAAGGTGATACCCTTGTTAATAGAATCGAGTTAAAAGGTATTGATTTTAAAGAAGATGGAAACATT
CTTGGACACAAATTGGAATACAACTATAACTCACACAATGTATACATCATGGCAGACAAACAAAAGAATG
GAATCAAAGTTAACTTCAAAATTAGACACAACATTGAAGATGGAAGCGTTCAACTAGCAGACCATTATCA
ACAAAATACTCCAATTGGCGATGGCCCTGTCCTTTTACCAGACAACCATTACCTGTCCACACAATCTGCC
CTTTCGAAAGATCCCAACGAAAAGAGAGACCACATGGTCCTTCTTGAGTTTGTAACAGCTGCTGGGATTA
CACATGGCATGGATGAACTATACAAATAATAATACTAGAGCCAGGCATCAAATAAAACGAAAGGCTCAGT
CGAAAGACTGGGCCTTTCGTTTTATCTGTTGTTTGTCGGTGAACGCTCTCTACTAGAGTCACACTGGCTC
ACCTTCGGGTGGGCCTTTCTGCGTTTATATACTAGTAGCGGCCGCTGCAGC
Features (pLannotate 1.2.2; 14 found; start..end, strand, type, name):
      4..98      +  terminator     lambda t0 terminator: transcription terminator from phage lambda
    146..248     +  promoter       cat promoter: promoter of the E. coli cat gene encoding chloramphenicol acetyltransferase
    249..905     +  CDS            cat: CAT_ECOLX - Experimental evidence at protein level: Swiss-Prot protein existence level 1. This enzyme is an effector of chloramphenicol resistance in bacteria. From Escherichia coli. This protein is used as a marker in many commonly used cloning vectors, such as pACYC184.
   1057..1165    +  oriT           oriT: incP origin of transfer
   1176..1838    -  CDS            pBBR1 Rep: replication protein for the broad-host-range plasmid pBBR1 from Bordetella bronchiseptica
   1839..2610    -  rep_origin     pBBR1 oriV: replication origin of the broad-host-range plasmid pBBR1 from Bordetella bronchiseptica; requires the pBBR1 Rep protein for replication
   2725..2811    -  terminator     rrnB T1 terminator: Escherichia coli rrnB; transcription terminator T1 from the E. coli rrnB gene
   2850..2871    +  misc_feature   BioBrick prefix: BioBrick prefix for parts that do not start with "ATG"
   2874..2890    +  protein_bind   lac operator: The lac repressor binds to the lac operator to inhibit transcription in E. coli. This inhibition can be relieved by adding lactose or isopropyl-β-D-thiogalactopyranoside (IPTG). lac repressor encoded by lacI
   2897..2913    +  protein_bind   lac operator: The lac repressor binds to the lac operator to inhibit transcription in E. coli. This inhibition can be relieved by adding lactose or isopropyl-β-D-thiogalactopyranoside (IPTG). lac repressor encoded by lacI
   2953..3666    +  CDS            hfriFP: hfriFP is a fluorescent protein published in 2013, derived from Herbaspirillum frisingense.
   3689..3760    +  terminator     rrnB T1 terminator: transcription terminator T1 from the E. coli rrnB gene
   3776..3803    +  terminator     T7Te terminator: phage T7 early transcription terminator
   3810..3830    +  misc_feature   BioBrick suffix: universal suffix for all parts
