[The description below was written by a language model from this plasmid's Addgene catalogue record and pLannotate feature annotations shown in this document.]
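Description:
MYMH 327 is a 3.8 kb broad-host-range bacterial expression plasmid built on the pSEVA-331Bb backbone. It belongs to a synthetic biology toolkit developed for controlling gene expression in Acetobacteraceae. The backbone carries the pBBR1 origin of replication together with its Rep protein, which allows maintenance in a wide range of Gram-negative bacteria. It also has an incP oriT, so the plasmid can be mobilised by conjugation from a suitable donor. Selection relies on a chloramphenicol acetyltransferase (cat) gene under its own promoter. The plasmid is propagated in E. coli DH5alpha and is listed as high copy. Lambda t0 and rrnB T1 terminators insulate the backbone modules from the cargo region.

The cargo sits between BioBrick prefix and suffix sequences and consists of a reporter cassette for testing a ribosome binding site variant, named 1AG 2AC in the insert name, with the altered sequence recorded in the mutation field. Two lac operator sites are annotated just upstream of the reporter, which suggests a lac-regulated promoter region, but neither the promoter nor the RBS is annotated as a feature, and the record does not name the promoter. The reporter open reading frame is described by the depositor as GFP. The automated annotation instead labels it as hfriFP, which probably reflects a nearest-match call by the software rather than a different payload. The coding sequence is followed by rrnB T1 and T7Te terminators. The depositor notes that this variant gives high expression. The plasmid therefore serves as a characterised strong RBS part, with fluorescence as the readout of translation initiation strength when tuning expression levels in Acetobacteraceae and related hosts.
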