Addgene plasmid #138054: MYMH 327
Purpose: Encodes Ribosome Binding Site (RBS) variant using GFP as a reporter gene
Depositing lab: Meng How Tan. Depositing organization: Nanyang Technological University. Publication: An Expanded Synthetic Biology Toolkit for Gene Expression Control in Acetobacteraceae. Teh MY, Ooi KH, Danny Teo SX, Bin Mansoor ME, Shaun Lim WZ, Tan MH. ACS Synth Biol. 2019 Apr 19;8(4):708-723. doi: 10.1021/acssynbio.8b00168. Epub 2019 Mar 22. PubMed 30865830.
Backbone
  Vector backbone: pSEVA-331Bb
  Vector type: Bacterial Expression
Growth in bacteria
  Bacterial resistance: Chloramphenicol, 25 μg/mL
  Growth temperature: 37°C
  Growth strain: DH5alpha
  Copy number: High Copy
Gene/Insert
  Gene/Insert name: pSEVA-331Bb-1AG 2AC-GFP
  Species: Synthetic
  Mutation: GCA GAG GAG AAA
  Cloning method: Restriction Enzyme; 5′ cloning site Unknown (unknown if destroyed)
Terms and licenses: Academic/Nonprofit Terms; Industry Terms: Not Available to Industry
Depositor comments: High expression
How to cite: MYMH 327 was a gift from Meng How Tan (Addgene plasmid # 138054 ; http://n2t.net/addgene:138054 ; RRID:Addgene_138054)
